Addgene plasmid #206267: MultiMate-HITI-2c ACTB
Purpose: All in one recombinant baculovirus production vector. Encodes Cas9, sgRNA and donor for homology independent targeted integration in the ACTB locus.
Depositing lab: Imre Berger. Depositing organization: University of Bristol. Publication: Highly efficient CRISPR-mediated large DNA docking and multiplexed prime editing using a single baculovirus. Aulicino F, Pelosse M, Toelzer C, Capin J, Ilegems E, Meysami P, Rollarson R, Berggren PO, Dillingham MS, Schaffitzel C, Saleem MA, Welsh GI, Berger I. Nucleic Acids Res. 2022 Jul 22;50(13):7783-7799. doi: 10.1093/nar/gkac587. PubMed 35801912.
Backbone
  Vector backbone: pMMACE DEST CMV SpCas9
  Vector type: Mammalian Expression, CRISPR ; Recombinant baculovirus production
  Selectable markers: Puromycin
Growth in bacteria
  Bacterial resistance: Gentamicin, 10 μg/mL
  Growth temperature: 37°C
  Growth strain: DH5alpha
  Copy number: High Copy
Gene/Insert
  Gene/Insert name: SpCas9 (S. Pyogenes), hACTB HITI-2c donor, mCherry, Puro-R, hU6 hACTB sgRNA, AcrIIA4, eGFP
  Species: H. sapiens (human)
  Cloning method: Gateway Cloning
Resource information
  A portion of this plasmid was derived from a plasmid made by: SpCas9 was PCR amplified from px459 (Addgene plasmid #48139, Ran et al. Nat Protocol 2013)sgRNAs cloning was performed by overlap extent PCRs of hU6 and scaffold fragments amplified from px459 (Addgene plasmid#48139, Ran et al. Nat Protocol 2013)HDR and HITI-2c templates were amplified by Gibson assembly of genomic DNA fragments, mCherry was amplified from (Addgene plasmid#24304) T2A Puro from px459 (Addgene plasmid#48139, Ran et al. Nat Protocol 2013)polH/J23119 AcrII4 (Rauch B.J. et al. Cell 2017) was synthesised by Twist Bioscience.
Terms and licenses: Academic/Nonprofit Terms; Industry Terms: Not Available to Industry
How to cite: MultiMate-HITI-2c ACTB was a gift from Imre Berger (Addgene plasmid # 206267 ; http://n2t.net/addgene:206267 ; RRID:Addgene_206267)
