[The description below was written by a language model from this plasmid's Addgene catalogue record and pLannotate feature annotations shown in this document.]
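Description:
MultiMate-HITI-2c ACTB is an all-in-one transfer plasmid for producing recombinant baculovirus that delivers a complete CRISPR knock-in toolkit to human cells. It is built on the pMMACE DEST CMV SpCas9 backbone, with the additional modules assembled by multisite Gateway cloning, as reflected by the attB1, attB3, attB4, attB5 and attB2 sites that separate them. The 13.6 kb plasmid replicates in E. coli from a high-copy ColE1/pUC origin and is selected with gentamicin (GmR driven by the Pc integron promoter). Tn7L and Tn7R ends allow transposition of the cargo into a baculoviral bacmid, and a loxP site is also present, which in principle permits Cre-mediated fusion with other plasmids.

The payload comprises several units. A CMV enhancer/promoter drives Streptococcus pyogenes Cas9 carrying a nucleoplasmin NLS, terminated by an SV40 poly(A) signal. The HITI-2c donor for human ACTB contains a short actin coding fragment joined directly to mCherry, followed by a puromycin resistance gene that the record indicates was taken as a T2A-Puro unit. Homology-independent integration at the cut locus should therefore tag actin with red fluorescence and allow puromycin selection of edited cells. A human U6 promoter expresses the ACTB-targeting sgRNA with the standard scaffold. Tandem polyhedrin and J23119 promoters drive the anti-CRISPR protein AcrIIA4, whose coding sequence is listed in the record but not annotated in the feature table. This arrangement presumably restrains Cas9 activity in insect cells and bacteria during vector production. A second CMV cassette expresses EGFP, followed by an SV40 poly(A) signal and a WPRE, and serves as a transduction reporter. Small annotated HIV LTR, large T antigen and SET1 fragments are likely incidental matches within the promoter and terminator regions.
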