Features (pLannotate 1.2.2; 39 found; start..end, strand, type, name):
      1..380     +  enhancer       CMV enhancer: human cytomegalovirus immediate early enhancer
    381..584     +  promoter       CMV promoter: human cytomegalovirus (CMV) immediate early promoter
    580..613     +  LTR            5' LTR (truncated) (fragment): truncated 5' long terminal repeat (LTR) from HIV-1
    752..2353    +  CDS            Cas9(N): N-terminal portion of Streptococcus pyogenes Cas9 (Zetsche et al., 2015)
   2354..4852    +  CDS            Cas9(C): C-terminal portion of Streptococcus pyogenes Cas9 (Zetsche et al., 2015)
   4853..4900    +  CDS            nucleoplasmin NLS: bipartite nuclear localization signal from nucleoplasmin
   5057..5140    +  CDS            large T antigen (fragment): large T antigen from SV40 (simian virus 40)
   5163..5297    +  polyA_signal   SV40 poly(A) signal: SV40 polyadenylation signal
   5326..5375    +  CDS            SET1 (fragment): solubility-enhancement tag derived from T7 phage gene 10B
   5418..5583    -  mobile_element Tn7L: mini-Tn7 element (left end of the Tn7 transposon) Tn7
   5773..6361    +  rep_origin     ori: high-copy-number ColE1/pMB1/pBR322/pUC origin of replication
   6496..6719    -  mobile_element Tn7R: mini-Tn7 element (right end of the Tn7 transposon) Tn7
   6786..7319    -  CDS            GmR: gentamycin acetyltransferase; aacC1; confers resistance to gentamycin
   7508..7536    -  promoter       Pc promoter: intI1 (promoter lies within the coding sequence); class 1 integron promoter
   7607..7640    +  protein_bind   loxP: Cre-mediated recombination occurs in the 8-bp core sequence (GCATACAT). Cre recombinase
   7682..7706    +  protein_bind   attB1: mutant version of attB; recombination site for the Gateway® BP reaction BP Clonase™
   7870..7965    +  CDS            ACT_DICVI: Experimental evidence at transcript level: Swiss-Prot protein existence level 2. Actins are highly conserved proteins that are involved in various types of cell motility and are ubiquitously expressed in all eukaryotic cells. From Dictyocaulus viviparus (Bovine lungworm).
   7966..8670    +  CDS            mCherry: mCherry is a basic (constitutively fluorescent) red fluorescent protein published in 2004, derived from Discosoma sp.. It is reported to be a very rapidly-maturing monomer with low acid sensitivity.
   8740..9337    +  CDS            PuroR (fragment): puromycin N-acetyltransferase; pac from Streptomyces; confers resistance to puromycin
   9661..9681    +  protein_bind   attB3: mutant version of attB; core recombination site for the Gateway® BP reaction BP Clonase™
   9699..9939    +  promoter       U6 promoter: RNA polymerase III promoter for human U6 snRNA
   9968..10043   +  misc_RNA       gRNA scaffold: guide RNA scaffold for the Streptococcus pyogenes CRISPR/Cas9 system
  10067..10087   +  protein_bind   attB4: mutant version of attB; core recombination site for the Gateway® BP reaction BP Clonase™
  10135..10226   +  promoter       polyhedrin promoter: polh from Autographa californica; promoter for the baculovirus polyhedrin gene
  10296..10330   +  promoter       J23119 promoter: bacterial promoter (Registry of Standard Biological Parts BBa J23119)
  10722..10805   +  CDS            large T antigen (fragment): large T antigen from SV40 (simian virus 40)
  10828..10962   +  polyA_signal   SV40 poly(A) signal: SV40 polyadenylation signal
  10991..11040   +  CDS            SET1 (fragment): solubility-enhancement tag derived from T7 phage gene 10B
  11071..11091   +  protein_bind   attB5: mutant version of attB; core recombination site for the Gateway® BP reaction BP Clonase™
  11103..11482   +  enhancer       CMV enhancer: human cytomegalovirus immediate early enhancer
  11483..11686   +  promoter       CMV promoter: human cytomegalovirus (CMV) immediate early promoter
  11682..11715   +  LTR            5' LTR (truncated) (fragment): truncated 5' long terminal repeat (LTR) from HIV-1
  11737..12453   +  CDS            EGFP: EGFP is a basic (constitutively fluorescent) green fluorescent protein published in 1996, derived from Aequorea victoria. It is reported to be a rapidly-maturing weak dimer with moderate acid sensitivity.
  12454..12471   +  misc_feature   MCS (fragment): multiple cloning site
  12616..12699   +  CDS            large T antigen (fragment): large T antigen from SV40 (simian virus 40)
  12722..12856   +  polyA_signal   SV40 poly(A) signal: SV40 polyadenylation signal
  12885..12934   +  CDS            SET1 (fragment): solubility-enhancement tag derived from T7 phage gene 10B
  12977..13565   +  misc_feature   WPRE: woodchuck hepatitis virus posttranscriptional regulatory element
  13584..13604   -  protein_bind   attB2: mutant version of attB; core recombination site for the Gateway® BP reaction BP Clonase™
>Addgene plasmid #206267 | MultiMate-HITI-2c ACTB | addgene full sequence | sequence record 406623 | Addgene NGS Result
GACATTGATTATTGACTAGTTATTAATAGTAATCAATTACGGGGTCATTAGTTCATAGCCCATATATGGA
GTTCCGCGTTACATAACTTACGGTAAATGGCCCGCCTGGCTGACCGCCCAACGACCCCCGCCCATTGACG
TCAATAATGACGTATGTTCCCATAGTAACGCCAATAGGGACTTTCCATTGACGTCAATGGGTGGAGTATT
TACGGTAAACTGCCCACTTGGCAGTACATCAAGTGTATCATATGCCAAGTACGCCCCCTATTGACGTCAA
TGACGGTAAATGGCCCGCCTGGCATTATGCCCAGTACATGACCTTATGGGACTTTCCTACTTGGCAGTAC
ATCTACGTATTAGTCATCGCTATTACCATGGTGATGCGGTTTTGGCAGTACATCAATGGGCGTGGATAGC
GGTTTGACTCACGGGGATTTCCAAGTCTCCACCCCATTGACGTCAATGGGAGTTTGTTTTGGCACCAAAA
TCAACGGGACTTTCCAAAATGTCGTAACAACTCCGCCCCATTGACGCAAATGGGCGGTAGGCGTGTACGG
TGGGAGGTCTATATAAGCAGAGCTCTCTGGCTAACTAGAGAACCCACTGCTTACTGGCTTATCGCGGGCC
CATGGACTATAAGGACCACGACGGAGACTACAAGGATCATGATATTGATTACAAAGACGATGACGATAAG
ATGGCCCCAAAGAAGAAGCGGAAGGTCGGTATCCACGGAGTCCCAGCAGCCGACAAGAAGTACAGCATCG
GCCTGGACATCGGCACCAACTCTGTGGGCTGGGCCGTGATCACCGACGAGTACAAGGTGCCCAGCAAGAA
ATTCAAGGTGCTGGGCAACACCGACCGGCACAGCATCAAGAAGAACCTGATCGGAGCCCTGCTGTTCGAC
AGCGGCGAAACAGCCGAGGCCACCCGGCTGAAGAGAACCGCCAGAAGAAGATACACCAGACGGAAGAACC
GGATCTGCTATCTGCAAGAGATCTTCAGCAACGAGATGGCCAAGGTGGACGACAGCTTCTTCCACAGACT
GGAAGAGTCCTTCCTGGTGGAAGAGGATAAGAAGCACGAGCGGCACCCCATCTTCGGCAACATCGTGGAC
GAGGTGGCCTACCACGAGAAGTACCCCACCATCTACCACCTGAGAAAGAAACTGGTGGACAGCACCGACA
AGGCCGACCTGCGGCTGATCTATCTGGCCCTGGCCCACATGATCAAGTTCCGGGGCCACTTCCTGATCGA
GGGCGACCTGAACCCCGACAACAGCGACGTGGACAAGCTGTTCATCCAGCTGGTGCAGACCTACAACCAG
CTGTTCGAGGAAAACCCCATCAACGCCAGCGGCGTGGACGCCAAGGCCATCCTGTCTGCCAGACTGAGCA
AGAGCAGACGGCTGGAAAATCTGATCGCCCAGCTGCCCGGCGAGAAGAAGAATGGCCTGTTCGGAAACCT
GATTGCCCTGAGCCTGGGCCTGACCCCCAACTTCAAGAGCAACTTCGACCTGGCCGAGGATGCCAAACTG
CAGCTGAGCAAGGACACCTACGACGACGACCTGGACAACCTGCTGGCCCAGATCGGCGACCAGTACGCCG
ACCTGTTTCTGGCCGCCAAGAACCTGTCCGACGCCATCCTGCTGAGCGACATCCTGAGAGTGAACACCGA
GATCACCAAGGCCCCCCTGAGCGCCTCTATGATCAAGAGATACGACGAGCACCACCAGGACCTGACCCTG
CTGAAAGCTCTCGTGCGGCAGCAGCTGCCTGAGAAGTACAAAGAGATTTTCTTCGACCAGAGCAAGAACG
GCTACGCCGGCTACATTGACGGCGGAGCCAGCCAGGAAGAGTTCTACAAGTTCATCAAGCCCATCCTGGA
AAAGATGGACGGCACCGAGGAACTGCTCGTGAAGCTGAACAGAGAGGACCTGCTGCGGAAGCAGCGGACC
TTCGACAACGGCAGCATCCCCCACCAGATCCACCTGGGAGAGCTGCACGCCATTCTGCGGCGGCAGGAAG
ATTTTTACCCATTCCTGAAGGACAACCGGGAAAAGATCGAGAAGATCCTGACCTTCCGCATCCCCTACTA
CGTGGGCCCTCTGGCCAGGGGAAACAGCAGATTCGCCTGGATGACCAGAAAGAGCGAGGAAACCATCACC
CCCTGGAACTTCGAGGAAGTGGTGGACAAGGGCGCTTCCGCCCAGAGCTTCATCGAGCGGATGACCAACT
TCGATAAGAACCTGCCCAACGAGAAGGTGCTGCCCAAGCACAGCCTGCTGTACGAGTACTTCACCGTGTA
TAACGAGCTGACCAAAGTGAAATACGTGACCGAGGGAATGAGAAAGCCCGCCTTCCTGAGCGGCGAGCAG
AAAAAGGCCATCGTGGACCTGCTGTTCAAGACCAACCGGAAAGTGACCGTGAAGCAGCTGAAAGAGGACT
ACTTCAAGAAAATCGAGTGCTTCGACTCCGTGGAAATCTCCGGCGTGGAAGATCGGTTCAACGCCTCCCT
GGGCACATACCACGATCTGCTGAAAATTATCAAGGACAAGGACTTCCTGGACAATGAGGAAAACGAGGAC
ATTCTGGAAGATATCGTGCTGACCCTGACACTGTTTGAGGACAGAGAGATGATCGAGGAACGGCTGAAAA
CCTATGCCCACCTGTTCGACGACAAAGTGATGAAGCAGCTGAAGCGGCGGAGATACACCGGCTGGGGCAG
GCTGAGCCGGAAGCTGATCAACGGCATCCGGGACAAGCAGTCCGGCAAGACAATCCTGGATTTCCTGAAG
TCCGACGGCTTCGCCAACAGAAACTTCATGCAGCTGATCCACGACGACAGCCTGACCTTTAAAGAGGACA
TCCAGAAAGCCCAGGTGTCCGGCCAGGGCGATAGCCTGCACGAGCACATTGCCAATCTGGCCGGCAGCCC
CGCCATTAAGAAGGGCATCCTGCAGACAGTGAAGGTGGTGGACGAGCTCGTGAAAGTGATGGGCCGGCAC
AAGCCCGAGAACATCGTGATCGAAATGGCCAGAGAGAACCAGACCACCCAGAAGGGACAGAAGAACAGCC
GCGAGAGAATGAAGCGGATCGAAGAGGGCATCAAAGAGCTGGGCAGCCAGATCCTGAAAGAACACCCCGT
GGAAAACACCCAGCTGCAGAACGAGAAGCTGTACCTGTACTACCTGCAGAATGGGCGGGATATGTACGTG
GACCAGGAACTGGACATCAACCGGCTGTCCGACTACGATGTGGACCATATCGTGCCTCAGAGCTTTCTGA
AGGACGACTCCATCGACAACAAGGTGCTGACCAGAAGCGACAAGAACCGGGGCAAGAGCGACAACGTGCC
CTCCGAAGAGGTCGTGAAGAAGATGAAGAACTACTGGCGGCAGCTGCTGAACGCCAAGCTGATTACCCAG
AGAAAGTTCGACAATCTGACCAAGGCCGAGAGAGGCGGCCTGAGCGAACTGGATAAGGCCGGCTTCATCA
AGAGACAGCTGGTGGAAACCCGGCAGATCACAAAGCACGTGGCACAGATCCTGGACTCCCGGATGAACAC
TAAGTACGACGAGAATGACAAGCTGATCCGGGAAGTGAAAGTGATCACCCTGAAGTCCAAGCTGGTGTCC
GATTTCCGGAAGGATTTCCAGTTTTACAAAGTGCGCGAGATCAACAACTACCACCACGCCCACGACGCCT
ACCTGAACGCCGTCGTGGGAACCGCCCTGATCAAAAAGTACCCTAAGCTGGAAAGCGAGTTCGTGTACGG
CGACTACAAGGTGTACGACGTGCGGAAGATGATCGCCAAGAGCGAGCAGGAAATCGGCAAGGCTACCGCC
AAGTACTTCTTCTACAGCAACATCATGAACTTTTTCAAGACCGAGATTACCCTGGCCAACGGCGAGATCC
GGAAGCGGCCTCTGATCGAGACAAACGGCGAAACCGGGGAGATCGTGTGGGATAAGGGCCGGGATTTTGC
CACCGTGCGGAAAGTGCTGAGCATGCCCCAAGTGAATATCGTGAAAAAGACCGAGGTGCAGACAGGCGGC
TTCAGCAAAGAGTCTATCCTGCCCAAGAGGAACAGCGATAAGCTGATCGCCAGAAAGAAGGACTGGGACC
CTAAGAAGTACGGCGGCTTCGACAGCCCCACCGTGGCCTATTCTGTGCTGGTGGTGGCCAAAGTGGAAAA
GGGCAAGTCCAAGAAACTGAAGAGTGTGAAAGAGCTGCTGGGGATCACCATCATGGAAAGAAGCAGCTTC
GAGAAGAATCCCATCGACTTTCTGGAAGCCAAGGGCTACAAAGAAGTGAAAAAGGACCTGATCATCAAGC
TGCCTAAGTACTCCCTGTTCGAGCTGGAAAACGGCCGGAAGAGAATGCTGGCCTCTGCCGGCGAACTGCA
GAAGGGAAACGAACTGGCCCTGCCCTCCAAATATGTGAACTTCCTGTACCTGGCCAGCCACTATGAGAAG
CTGAAGGGCTCCCCCGAGGATAATGAGCAGAAACAGCTGTTTGTGGAACAGCACAAGCACTACCTGGACG
AGATCATCGAGCAGATCAGCGAGTTCTCCAAGAGAGTGATCCTGGCCGACGCTAATCTGGACAAAGTGCT
GTCCGCCTACAACAAGCACCGGGATAAGCCCATCAGAGAGCAGGCCGAGAATATCATCCACCTGTTTACC
CTGACCAATCTGGGAGCCCCTGCCGCCTTCAAGTACTTTGACACCACCATCGACCGGAAGAGGTACACCA
GCACCAAAGAGGTGCTGGACGCCACCCTGATCCACCAGAGCATCACCGGCCTGTACGAGACACGGATCGA
CCTGTCTCAGCTGGGAGGCGACAAAAGGCCGGCGGCCACGAAAAAGGCCGGCCAGGCAAAAAAGAAAAAG
GAATTCGGCAGTGGATAGGGGGAGACCCAAGCTGGCTAGTGGATCCCGGTCCGAAGCGCGCGGAATTCAA
AGGCCTACGTCGACGAGCTCACTTGTCGCGGCCGCTTTCGAATCTAGAGCCTGCAGTCTCGACAAGCTTG
TCGAGAAGTACTAGAGGATCATAATCAGCCATACCACATTTGTAGAGGTTTTACTTGCTTTAAAAAACCT
CCCACACCTCCCCCTGAACCTGAAACATAAAATGAATGCAATTGTTGTTGTTAACTTGTTTATTGCAGCT
TATAATGGTTACAAATAAAGCAATAGCATCACAAATTTCACAAATAAAGCATTTTTTTCACTGCATTCTA
GTTGTGGTTTGTCCAAACTCATCAATGTATCTTATCATGTCTGGATCTGATCACTGCTTGAGCCTAGAAG
ATCCGGCTGCTAACAAAGCCCGAAAGGAAGCTGAGTTGGCTGCTGCCACCGCTGAGCAATAACTATCATA
ACCCCTAGGGTATACCCATCTAATTGGAACCAGATAAGTGAAATCTAGTTCCAAACTATTTTGTCATTTT
TAATTTTCGTATTAGCTTACGACGCTACACCCAGTTCCCATCTATTTTGTCACTCTTCCCTAAATAATCC
TTAAAAACTCCATTTCCACCCCTCCCAGTTCCCAACTATTTTGTCCGCCCACAACCGGTTGACTTGGGTC
AACTGTCAGACCAAGTTTACTCATATATACTTTAGATTGATTTAAAACTTCATTTTTAATTTAAAAGGAT
CTAGGTGAAGATCCTTTTTGATAATCTCATGACCAAAATCCCTTAACGTGAGTTTTCGTTCCACTGAGCG
TCAGACCCCGTAGAAAAGATCAAAGGATCTTCTTGAGATCCTTTTTTTCTGCGCGTAATCTGCTGCTTGC
AAACAAAAAAACCACCGCTACCAGCGGTGGTTTGTTTGCCGGATCAAGAGCTACCAACTCTTTTTCCGAA
GGTAACTGGCTTCAGCAGAGCGCAGATACCAAATACTGTTCTTCTAGTGTAGCCGTAGTTAGGCCACCAC
TTCAAGAACTCTGTAGCACCGCCTACATACCTCGCTCTGCTAATCCTGTTACCAGTGGCTGCTGCCAGTG
GCGATAAGTCGTGTCTTACCGGGTTGGACTCAAGACGATAGTTACCGGATAAGGCGCAGCGGTCGGGCTG
AACGGGGGGTTCGTGCACACAGCCCAGCTTGGAGCGAACGACCTACACCGAACTGAGATACCTACAGCGT
GAGCTATGAGAAAGCGCCACGCTTCCCGAAGGGAGAAAGGCGGACAGGTATCCGGTAAGCGGCAGGGTCG
GAACAGGAGAGCGCACGAGGGAGCTTCCAGGGGGAAACGCCTGGTATCTTTATAGTCCTGTCGGGTTTCG
CCACCTCTGACTTGAGCGTCGATTTTTGTGATGCTCGTCAGGGGGGCGGAGCCTATGGAAAAACGCCAGC
AACGCGGCCTTTTTACGGTTCCTGGCCTTTTGCTGGCCTTTTGCTCACATGTTCTTTCCTGCGTTATCCC
CTGATTGACTTGGGTCGCTCTTCCTGTGGATGCGCAGATGCCCTGCGTAAGCGGGTGTGGGCGGACAATA
AAGTCTTAAACTGAACAAAATAGATCTAAACTATGACAATAAAGTCTTAAACTAGACAGAATAGTTGTAA
ACTGAAATCAGTCCAGTTATGCTGTGAAAAAGCATACTGGACTTTTGTTATGGCTAAAGCAAACTCTTCA
TTTTCTGAAGTGCAAATTGCCCGTCGTATTAAAGAGGGGCGTGGCCAAGGGCATGTAAAGACTATATTCG
CGGCGTTGTGACAATTTACCGAACAACTCCGCGGCCGGGAAGCCGATCTCGGCTTGAACGAATTGTTAGG
TGGCGGTACTTGGGTCGATATCAAAGTGCATCACTTCTTCCCGTATGCCCAACTTTGTATAGAGAGCCAC
TGCGGGATCGTCACCGTAATCTGCTTGCACGTAGATCACATAAGCACCAAGCGCGTTGGCCTCATGCTTG
AGGAGATTGATGAGCGCGGTGGCAATGCCCTGCCTCCGGTGCTCGCCGGAGACTGCGAGATCATAGATAT
AGATCTCACTACGCGGCTGCTCAAACTTGGGCAGAACGTAAGCCGCGAGAGCGCCAACAACCGCTTCTTG
GTCGAAGGCAGCAAGCGCGATGAATGTCTTACTACGGAGCAAGTTCCCGAGGTAATCGGAGTCCGGCTGA
TGTTGGGAGTAGGTGGCTACGTCTCCGAACTCACGACCGAAAAGATCAAGAGCAGCCCGCATGGATTTGA
CTTGGTCAGGGCCGAGCCTACATGTGCGAATGATGCCCATACTTGAGCCACCTAACTTTGTTTTAGGGCG
ACTGCCCTGCTGCGTAACATCGTTGCTGCTGCGTAACATCGTTGCTGCTCCATAACATCAAACATCGACC
CACGGCGTAACGCGCTTGCTGCTTGGATGCCCGAGGCATAGACTGTACAAAAAAACAGTCATAACAAGCC
ATGAAAACCGCCACTGCGCCGTTACCACCGCTGCGTTCGGTCAAGGTTCTGGACCAGTTGCGTGAGCGCA
TACGCTACTTGCATTACAGTTTACGAACCGAACAGGCTTATGTCAACTGGGTTCGTGCCTTCATCCGTTT
CCACGGTGTGCGTCACCCGGCAACCTTGGGCAGCAGCGAAGTCGCCATAACTTCGTATAGCATACATTAT
ACGAAGTTATCTGTAACTATAACGGTCCTAAGGTAGCGAGTTTAAACATCAACAAGTTTGTACAAAAAAG
CAGGCTGTTTAAACGATATCGCGGGACTCTGGGGTTCGAAATGAGACAGCTCCCCACACACCACAGGGTG
TGTGGGGAGCTGTCACATCCAGGGTCCTCACTGCCTGTCCCCTTCCCTCCTCAGATCATTGCTCCTCCTG
AGCGCAAGTACTCCGTGTGGATCGGCGGCTCCATCCTGGCCTCGCTGTCCACCTTCCAGCAGATGTGGAT
CAGCAAGCAGGAGTATGACGAGTCCGGCCCCTCCATCGTCCACCGCAAATGCTTCGTGAGCAAGGGCGAG
GAGGATAACATGGCCATCATCAAGGAGTTCATGCGCTTCAAGGTGCACATGGAGGGCTCCGTGAACGGCC
ACGAGTTCGAGATCGAGGGCGAGGGCGAGGGCCGCCCCTACGAGGGCACCCAGACCGCCAAGCTGAAGGT
GACCAAGGGTGGCCCCCTGCCCTTCGCCTGGGACATCCTGTCCCCTCAGTTCATGTACGGCTCCAAGGCC
TACGTGAAGCACCCCGCCGACATCCCCGACTACTTGAAGCTGTCCTTCCCCGAGGGCTTCAAGTGGGAGC
GCGTGATGAACTTCGAGGACGGCGGCGTGGTGACCGTGACCCAGGACTCCTCCCTGCAGGACGGCGAGTT
CATCTACAAGGTGAAGCTGCGCGGCACCAACTTCCCCTCCGACGGCCCCGTAATGCAGAAGAAGACCATG
GGCTGGGAGGCCTCCTCCGAGCGGATGTACCCCGAGGACGGCGCCCTGAAGGGCGAGATCAAGCAGAGGC
TGAAGCTGAAGGACGGCGGCCACTACGACGCTGAGGTCAAGACCACCTACAAGGCCAAGAAGCCCGTGCA
GCTGCCCGGCGCCTACAACGTCAACATCAAGTTGGACATCACCTCCCACAACGAGGACTACACCATCGTG
GAACAGTACGAACGCGCCGAGGGCCGCCACTCCACCGGCGGCATGGACGAGCTGTACAAGGAATTCGGCA
GTGGAGAGGGCAGAGGAAGTCTGCTAACATGCGGTGACGTCGAGGAGAATCCTGGCCCAATGACCGAGTA
CAAGCCCACGGTGCGCCTCGCCACCCGCGACGACGTCCCCAGGGCCGTACGCACCCTCGCCGCCGCGTTC
GCCGACTACCCCGCCACGCGCCACACCGTCGATCCGGACCGCCACATCGAGCGGGTCACCGAGCTGCAAG
AACTCTTCCTCACGCGCGTCGGGCTCGACATCGGCAAGGTGTGGGTCGCGGACGACGGCGCCGCGGTGGC
GGTCTGGACCACGCCGGAGAGCGTCGAAGCGGGGGCGGTGTTCGCCGAGATCGGCCCGCGCATGGCCGAG
TTGAGCGGTTCCCGGCTGGCCGCGCAGCAACAGATGGAAGGCCTCCTGGCGCCGCACCGGCCCAAGGAGC
CCGCGTGGTTCCTGGCCACCGTCGGCGTCTCGCCCGACCACCAGGGCAAGGGTCTGGGCAGCGCCGTCGT
GCTCCCCGGAGTGGAGGCGGCCGAGCGCGCCGGGGTGCCCGCCTTCCTGGAGACCTCCGCGCCCCACAAC
CTCCCCTTCTACGAGCGGCTCGGCTTCACCGTCACCGCCGACGTCGAGGTGCCCGAAGGACCGCGCACCT
GGTGCATGACCCGCAAGCCCGGTGCCTAGGCGGACTATGACTTAGTTGCGTTACACCCTTTCTTGACAAA
ACCTAACTTGCGCAGAAAACAAGATGAGATTGGCATGGCTTTATTTGTTTTTTTTGTTTTGTTTTGGTTT
TTTTTTTTTTTTGGCTTGACTCAGGATTTAAAAACTGGAACGGTGAAGGTGACAGCAGTCGGTTGGAGCG
AGCATCCCCCAAAGTTCACAATGTGGCCGAGGACTTTGATTGCACATTGTTGTTTTTTTAATAGTCATTC
CAAATGACAGCTCCCCACACACCACAGGGCTGTCCCTCTTCTCTTATGAAGAGATATCCCTAGGCCCGGG
CAACTTTGTATAATAAAGTTGGTTTAAACGATATCACCGAGGGCCTATTTCCCATGATTCCTTCATATTT
GCATATACGATACAAGGCTGTTAGAGAGATAATTGGAATTAATTTGACTGTAAACACAAAGATATTAGTA
CAAAATACGTGACGTAGAAAGTAATAATTTCTTGGGTAGTTTGCAGTTTTAAAATTATGTTTTAAAATGG
ACTATCATATGCTTACCGTAACTTGAAAGTATTTCGATTTCTTGGCTTTATATATCTTGTGGAAAGGACG
AAACACCGACAGCTCCCCACACACCACGTTTTAGAGCTAGAAATAGCAAGTTAAAATAAGGCTAGTCCGT
TATCAACTTGAAAAAGTGGCACCGAGTCGGTGCTTTTTTTATCCCTAGGCCCGGGCCAACTTTGTATAGA
AAAGTTGGTTTAAACACTAGTATCGATTCGCGACCTACTCCGGAATATTAATAGATCATGGAGATAATTA
AAATGATAACCATCTCGCAAATAAATAAGTATTTTACTGTTTTCGTAACAGTTTTGTAATAAAAAAACCT
ATAAATATTCCGGATTATTCATACCGTCCCACCATCGGGCGCGGATCCCGGTCCGAAGCGCGCGGAATTC
AAAGGTTGACAGCTAGCTCAGTCCTAGGTATAATGCTAGCTACTAGAGAAAGAGGAGAAATACTGAATTC
AGATGCTGGGATCCATGAATATTAATGACTTAATTAGAGAAATCAAAAACAAAGATTACACAGTGAAATT
GAGTGGTACGGATAGCAATAGTATCACACAGCTAATTATTCGCGTTAATAATGATGGCAACGAGTATGTA
ATTTCTGAAAGTGAAAATGAATCAATCGTTGAAAAATTCATCTCTGCATTCAAAAACGGTTGGAATCAAG
AATACGAGGATGAAGAAGAATTTTATAATGACATGCAAACAATCACCTTAAAAAGTGAGTTGAACTAACC
TACGTCGACGAGCTCACTTGTCGCGGCCGCTTTCGAATCTAGAGCCTGCAGTCTCGACAAGCTTGTCGAG
AAGTACTAGAGGATCATAATCAGCCATACCACATTTGTAGAGGTTTTACTTGCTTTAAAAAACCTCCCAC
ACCTCCCCCTGAACCTGAAACATAAAATGAATGCAATTGTTGTTGTTAACTTGTTTATTGCAGCTTATAA
TGGTTACAAATAAAGCAATAGCATCACAAATTTCACAAATAAAGCATTTTTTTCACTGCATTCTAGTTGT
GGTTTGTCCAAACTCATCAATGTATCTTATCATGTCTGGATCTGATCACTGCTTGAGCCTAGAAGATCCG
GCTGCTAACAAAGCCCGAAAGGAAGCTGAGTTGGCTGCTGCCACCGCTGAGCAATAACTATCATAACCCC
TAGGCCCGGGCAACTTTGTATACAAAAGTTGGTTTAAACGATGACATTGATTATTGACTAGTTATTAATA
GTAATCAATTACGGGGTCATTAGTTCATAGCCCATATATGGAGTTCCGCGTTACATAACTTACGGTAAAT
GGCCCGCCTGGCTGACCGCCCAACGACCCCCGCCCATTGACGTCAATAATGACGTATGTTCCCATAGTAA
CGCCAATAGGGACTTTCCATTGACGTCAATGGGTGGAGTATTTACGGTAAACTGCCCACTTGGCAGTACA
TCAAGTGTATCATATGCCAAGTACGCCCCCTATTGACGTCAATGACGGTAAATGGCCCGCCTGGCATTAT
GCCCAGTACATGACCTTATGGGACTTTCCTACTTGGCAGTACATCTACGTATTAGTCATCGCTATTACCA
TGGTGATGCGGTTTTGGCAGTACATCAATGGGCGTGGATAGCGGTTTGACTCACGGGGATTTCCAAGTCT
CCACCCCATTGACGTCAATGGGAGTTTGTTTTGGCACCAAAATCAACGGGACTTTCCAAAATGTCGTAAC
AACTCCGCCCCATTGACGCAAATGGGCGGTAGGCGTGTACGGTGGGAGGTCTATATAAGCAGAGCTCTCT
GGCTAACTAGAGAACCCACTGCTTACTGGCTTATGAATTCGCCGCCATGGTGAGCAAGGGCGAGGAGCTG
TTCACCGGGGTGGTGCCCATCCTGGTCGAGCTGGACGGCGACGTAAACGGCCACAAGTTCAGCGTGTCCG
GCGAGGGCGAGGGCGATGCCACCTACGGCAAGCTGACCCTGAAGTTCATCTGCACCACCGGCAAGCTGCC
CGTGCCCTGGCCCACCCTCGTGACCACCCTGACCTACGGCGTGCAGTGCTTCAGCCGCTACCCCGACCAC
ATGAAGCAGCACGACTTCTTCAAGTCCGCCATGCCCGAAGGCTACGTCCAGGAGCGCACCATCTTCTTCA
AGGACGACGGCAACTACAAGACCCGCGCCGAGGTGAAGTTCGAGGGCGACACCCTGGTGAACCGCATCGA
GCTGAAGGGCATCGACTTCAAGGAGGACGGCAACATCCTGGGGCACAAGCTGGAGTACAACTACAACAGC
CACAACGTCTATATCATGGCCGACAAGCAGAAGAACGGCATCAAGGTGAACTTCAAGATCCGCCACAACA
TCGAGGACGGCAGCGTGCAGCTCGCCGACCACTACCAGCAGAACACCCCCATCGGCGACGGCCCCGTGCT
GCTGCCCGACAACCACTACCTGAGCACCCAGTCCGCCCTGAGCAAAGACCCCAACGAGAAGCGCGATCAC
ATGGTCCTGCTGGAGTTCGTGACCGCCGCCGGGATCACTCTCGGCATGGACGAGCTGTACAAGTCCGGAC
TCAGATCTCGATAGCCCGGGGAGACCCAAGCTGGCTAGTGGATCCCGGTCCGAAGCGCGCGGAATTCAAA
GGCCTACGTCGACGAGCTCACTTGTCGCGGCCGCTTTCGAATCTAGAGCCTGCAGTCTCGACAAGCTTGT
CGAGAAGTACTAGAGGATCATAATCAGCCATACCACATTTGTAGAGGTTTTACTTGCTTTAAAAAACCTC
CCACACCTCCCCCTGAACCTGAAACATAAAATGAATGCAATTGTTGTTGTTAACTTGTTTATTGCAGCTT
ATAATGGTTACAAATAAAGCAATAGCATCACAAATTTCACAAATAAAGCATTTTTTTCACTGCATTCTAG
TTGTGGTTTGTCCAAACTCATCAATGTATCTTATCATGTCTGGATCTGATCACTGCTTGAGCCTAGAAGA
TCCGGCTGCTAACAAAGCCCGAAAGGAAGCTGAGTTGGCTGCTGCCACCGCTGAGCAATAACTATCATAA
CCCCTAGGGTATACCCATCTAATTGGAATCAACCTCTGGATTACAAAATTTGTGAAAGATTGACTGGTAT
TCTTAACTATGTTGCTCCTTTTACGCTATGTGGATACGCTGCTTTAATGCCTTTGTATCATGCTATTGCT
TCCCGTATGGCTTTCATTTTCTCCTCCTTGTATAAATCCTGGTTGCTGTCTCTTTATGAGGAGTTGTGGC
CCGTTGTCAGGCAACGTGGCGTGGTGTGCACTGTGTTTGCTGACGCAACCCCCACTGGTTGGGGCATTGC
CACCACCTGTCAGCTCCTTTCCGGGACTTTCGCTTTCCCCCTCCCTATTGCCACGGCGGAACTCATCGCC
GCCTGCCTTGCCCGCTGCTGGACAGGGGCTCGGCTGTTGGGCACTGACAATTCCGTGGTGTTGTCGGGGA
AGCTGACGTCCTTTCCATGGCTGCTCGCCTGTGTTGCCACCTGGATTCTGCGCGGGACGTCCTTCTGCTA
CGTCCCTTCGGCCCTCAATCCAGCGGACCTTCCTTCCCGCGGCCTGCTGCCGGCTCTGCGGCCTCTTCCG
CGTCTTCGCCTTCGCCCTCAGACGAGTCGGATCTCCCTTTGGGCCGCCTCCCCGCATCCCTAGGCCCGGG
AGACAGCTTTCTTGTACAAAGTGGTTGATAAGCTTAAACACTAGTATCGATCGCGATGTACGGGCCAGAT
ATA
